Addgene plasmid #104332: pSAD-F3-NPEST-mCherry
Purpose: Self-inactivating DG-Rabies (SiR) expressing mCherry
Depositing lab: Marco Tripodi. Depositing organization: MRC Laboratory of Molecular Biology. Publication: Life-Long Genetic and Functional Access to Neural Circuits Using Self-Inactivating Rabies Virus. Ciabatti E, Gonzalez-Rueda A, Mariotti L, Morgese F, Tripodi M. Cell. 2017 Jul 1. pii: S0092-8674(17)30697-9. doi: 10.1016/j.cell.2017.06.014. PubMed 28689641.
Backbone
  Vector backbone: pSADdeltaG-F3
  Vector type: Unspecified
Growth in bacteria
  Bacterial resistance: Ampicillin, 100 μg/mL
  Growth temperature: 30°C
  Growth strain: NEB Stable
  Growth instructions: Stbl2 or NEB Stable can also be used
  Copy number: High Copy
Gene/Insert
  Gene/Insert name: mCherry
Terms and licenses: Academic/Nonprofit Terms; Industry Terms: Not Available to Industry
How to cite: pSAD-F3-NPEST-mCherry was a gift from Marco Tripodi (Addgene plasmid # 104332 ; http://n2t.net/addgene:104332 ; RRID:Addgene_104332)
