[The description below was written by a language model from this plasmid's Addgene catalogue record and pLannotate feature annotations shown in this document.]
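Description:
pSAD-F3-NPEST-mCherry is a rabies virus genome (rescue) plasmid built on the pSADdeltaG-F3 backbone, carrying a full-length cDNA copy of a glycoprotein-deleted SAD B19 rabies genome in its "self-inactivating" (SiR) form. The roughly 16 kb plasmid is propagated in E. coli from a high-copy ColE1/pUC-type origin under ampicillin selection. The backbone also contains an f1 origin and an SV40/EM7-driven bleomycin/Zeocin resistance cassette with an SV40 poly(A) signal. The record lists recombination-deficient bacterial strains for growth, which fits a large viral genome plasmid.

The viral cDNA is placed downstream of a CMV enhancer/promoter and a T7 promoter. It is flanked by a hammerhead ribozyme at the 5' end and a hepatitis delta virus ribozyme at the 3' end, followed by a bGH poly(A) signal. This arrangement lets cellular or T7 polymerase transcripts be trimmed to exact genome-length ends for virus recovery. The annotated genome order is N, P, M, mCherry and L. No glycoprotein gene is annotated, and mCherry sits in its place between M and L, so viral particles must be supplied with G in trans to spread.

Immediately after the N coding sequence, the annotation picks up the ornithine decarboxylase degradation domain found in destabilised fluorescent proteins. This corresponds to the PEST tag implied by "NPEST" in the name. Targeting the nucleoprotein for rapid degradation is the presumed basis for self-inactivation, since N is needed for genome encapsidation and replication. The construct is intended for producing mCherry-expressing SiR virus for neural circuit tracing with long-term access to labelled neurons.
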