Features (pLannotate 1.2.2; 28 found; start..end, strand, type, name):
      1..708     +  CDS            mCherry: mCherry is a basic (constitutively fluorescent) red fluorescent protein published in 2004, derived from Discosoma sp.. It is reported to be a very rapidly-maturing monomer with low acid sensitivity.
    812..7192    +  CDS            L: L_RABVS - Experimental evidence at protein level: Swiss-Prot protein existence level 1. RNA-directed RNA polymerase that catalyzes the replication of viral genomic RNA. The template is composed of the viral RNA tightly encapsidated by the nucleoprotein (N). The replicase mode is dependent on intracellular N protein concentration. In this mode, the polymerase replicates the whole viral genome without recognizing transcriptional signals, and the replicated genome is not caped or polyadenylated. From Rabies virus (strain SAD B19) (RABV).
   7324..7416    +  ncRNA          HDV ribozyme: Accession: RF00094 - Hepatitis delta virus ribozyme
   7571..7795    +  polyA_signal   bGH poly(A) signal: bovine growth hormone polyadenylation signal
   7799..7820    +  promoter       SV40 promoter (fragment): SV40 enhancer and early promoter
   7841..8269    +  rep_origin     f1 ori (sequence partly withheld): f1 bacteriophage origin of replication; arrow indicates direction of (+) strand synthesis
   8283..8612    +  promoter       SV40 promoter: SV40 enhancer and early promoter
   8660..8707    +  promoter       EM7 promoter: synthetic bacterial promoter&nbsp
   8726..9100    +  CDS            BleoR: antibiotic-binding protein; Sh ble from Streptoalloteichus hindustanus; confers resistance to bleomycin, phleomycin, and Zeocin™
   9110..9235    +  CDS            ble (fragment): BLE_KLEPN - Experimental evidence at protein level: Swiss-Prot protein existence level 1. Binding protein with a strong affinity to the bleomycin family of antibiotics. Binds to CL990; an antimitotic-antibiotic compound. From Klebsiella pneumoniae.
   9230..9351    +  polyA_signal   SV40 poly(A) signal: SV40 polyadenylation signal
   9422..9444    -  protein_bind   lac operator (fragment): The lac repressor binds to the lac operator to inhibit transcription in E. coli. This inhibition can be relieved by adding lactose or isopropyl-β-D-thiogalactopyranoside (IPTG). lac repressor encoded by lacI
   9448..9478    -  promoter       lac promoter: promoter for the E. coli lac operon
   9493..9514    -  protein_bind   CAP binding site: CAP binding activates transcription in the presence of cAMP. E. coli catabolite activator protein
   9527..9619    -  CDS            lacI (fragment): lac repressor; lacI; The lac repressor binds to the lac operator to inhibit transcription in E. coli. This inhibition can be relieved by adding lactose or isopropyl-β-D-thiogalactopyranoside (IPTG).
   9802..10390   -  rep_origin     ori: high-copy-number ColE1/pMB1/pBR322/pUC origin of replication
  10561..11421   -  CDS            AmpR: β-lactamase; bla; confers resistance to ampicillin, carbenicillin, and related antibiotics
  11422..11526   -  promoter       AmpR promoter: bla
  11585..11637   -  misc_feature   bom (fragment): basis of mobility region from pBR322
  11792..12171   +  enhancer       CMV enhancer: human cytomegalovirus immediate early enhancer
  12172..12375   +  promoter       CMV promoter: human cytomegalovirus (CMV) immediate early promoter
  12371..12404   +  LTR            5' LTR (truncated) (fragment): truncated 5' long terminal repeat (LTR) from HIV-1
  12420..12438   +  promoter       T7 promoter: promoter for bacteriophage T7 RNA polymerase
  12464..12489   +  misc_RNA       sTRSV HHRz (fragment): hammerhead ribozyme from the tobacco ringspot virus satellite RNA (Khvorova et al., 2003)
  12575..13924   +  CDS            N: NCAP_RABVS - Experimental evidence at protein level: Swiss-Prot protein existence level 1. Encapsidates the genome in a ratio of one protein N per nine ribonucleotides, protecting it from nucleases. If expressed without protein P it binds non-specifically RNA and therefore can bind it's own mRNA. Interaction with protein P abolishes any non-specific RNA binding, and prevents phosphorylation. The soluble N-P complex encapsidates specifically the genomic RNA, with protein N protecting the genome like a pearl necklace. The encapsidated genomic RNA is termed the nucleocapsid (NC) and serves as tem
  13963..14085   +  CDS            d2EYFP (fragment): EYFP destabilized by residues 422-461 of mouse ornithine decarboxylase, giving an in vivo half-life of ~2 hours mammalian codon-optimized
  14177..15067   +  CDS            P: PHOSP_RABVS - Experimental evidence at protein level: Swiss-Prot protein existence level 1. Non catalytic polymerase cofactor and regulatory protein that plays a role in viral transcription and replication. Stabilizes the RNA polymerase L to the N-RNA template and binds the soluble protein N, preventing it from encapsidating non-genomic RNA. Also inhibits host IFN-alpha and IFN-beta signaling by binding and retaining phosphorylated STAT1 in the cytoplasm or by inhibiting the DNA binding of STAT1 in the nucleus. Might be involved, through interaction with host dynein, in intracellular microtubu
  15162..15767   +  CDS            M: MATRX_RABVS - Experimental evidence at protein level: Swiss-Prot protein existence level 1. Plays a major role in assembly, budding and uncoating of virion after membrane fusion (PubMed:33208464). Completely covers the ribonucleoprotein coil and keep it in condensed bullet-shaped form. Inhibits viral transcription and stimulates replication. Plays a major role in early induction of TRAIL-mediated apoptosis in infected neurons (PubMed:12771432, PubMed:9847327). From Rabies virus (strain SAD B19) (RABV).
>Addgene plasmid #104332 | pSAD-F3-NPEST-mCherry | addgene full sequence | sequence record 224056 | Addgene NGS Result
ATGGTGAGCAAGGGCGAGGAGGATAACATGGCCATCATCAAGGAGTTCATGCGCTTCAAGGTGCACATGG
AGGGCTCCGTGAACGGCCACGAGTTCGAGATCGAGGGCGAGGGCGAGGGCCGCCCCTACGAGGGCACCCA
GACCGCCAAGCTGAAGGTGACCAAGGGTGGCCCCCTGCCCTTCGCCTGGGACATCCTGTCCCCTCAGTTC
ATGTACGGCTCCAAGGCCTACGTGAAGCACCCCGCCGACATCCCCGACTACTTGAAGCTGTCCTTCCCCG
AGGGCTTCAAGTGGGAGCGCGTGATGAACTTCGAGGACGGCGGCGTGGTGACCGTGACCCAGGACTCCTC
CCTGCAGGACGGCGAGTTCATCTACAAGGTGAAGCTGCGCGGCACCAACTTCCCCTCCGACGGCCCCGTA
ATGCAGAAGAAGACCATGGGCTGGGAGGCCTCCTCCGAGCGGATGTACCCCGAGGACGGCGCCCTGAAGG
GCGAGATCAAGCAGAGGCTGAAGCTGAAGGACGGCGGCCACTACGACGCTGAGGTCAAGACCACCTACAA
GGCCAAGAAGCCCGTGCAGCTGCCCGGCGCCTACAACGTCAACATCAAGTTGGACATCACCTCCCACAAC
GAGGACTACACCATCGTGGAACAGTACGAACGCGCCGAGGGCCGCCACTCCACCGGCGGCATGGACGAGC
TGTACAAGTGACTCGAGGGCGCGCCTACCCGCGGTAGCTTTTCAGTCGAGAAAAAAACATTAGATCAGAA
GAACAACTGGCAACACTTCTCAACCTGAGACTTACTTCAAGATGCTCGATCCTGGAGAGGTCTATGATGA
CCCTATTGACCCAATCGAGTTAGAGGCTGAACCCAGAGGAACCCCCATTGTCCCCAACATCTTGAGGAAC
TCTGACTACAATCTCAACTCTCCTTTGATAGAAGATCCTGCTAGACTAATGTTAGAATGGTTAAAAACAG
GGAATAGACCTTATCGGATGACTCTAACAGACAATTGCTCCAGGTCTTTCAGAGTTTTGAAAGATTATTT
CAAGAAGGTAGATTTGGGTTCTCTCAAGGTGGGCGGAATGGCTGCACAGTCAATGATTTCTCTCTGGTTA
TATGGTGCCCACTCTGAATCCAACAGGAGCCGGAGATGTATAACAGACTTGGCCCATTTCTATTCCAAGT
CGTCCCCCATAGAGAAGCTGTTGAATCTCACGCTAGGAAATAGAGGGCTGAGAATCCCCCCAGAGGGAGT
GTTAAGTTGCCTTGAGAGGGTTGATTATGATAATGCATTTGGAAGGTATCTTGCCAACACGTATTCCTCT
TACTTGTTCTTCCATGTAATCACCTTATACATGAACGCCCTAGACTGGGATGAAGAAAAGACCATCCTAG
CATTATGGAAAGATTTAACCTCAGTGGACATCGGGAAGGACTTGGTAAAGTTCAAAGACCAAATATGGGG
ACTGCTGATCGTGACAAAGGACTTTGTTTACTCCCAAAGTTCCAATTGTCTTTTTGACAGAAACTACACA
CTTATGCTAAAAGATCTTTTCTTGTCTCGCTTCAACTCCTTAATGGTCTTGCTCTCTCCCCCAGAGCCCC
GATACTCAGATGACTTGATATCTCAACTATGCCAGCTGTACATTGCTGGGGATCAAGTCTTGTCTATGTG
TGGAAACTCCGGCTATGAAGTCATCAAAATATTGGAGCCATATGTCGTGAATAGTTTAGTCCAGAGAGCA
GAAAAGTTTAGGCCTCTCATTCATTCCTTGGGAGACTTTCCTGTATTTATAAAAGACAAGGTAAGTCAAC
TTGAAGAGACGTTCGGTCCCTGTGCAAGAAGGTTCTTTAGGGCTCTGGATCAATTCGACAACATACATGA
CTTGGTTTTTGTGTTTGGCTGTTACAGGCATTGGGGGCACCCATATATAGATTATCGAAAGGGTCTGTCA
AAACTATATGATCAGGTTCACCTTAAAAAAATGATAGATAAGTCCTACCAGGAGTGCTTAGCAAGCGACC
TAGCCAGGAGGATCCTTAGATGGGGTTTTGATAAGTACTCCAAGTGGTATCTGGATTCAAGATTCCTAGC
CCGAGACCACCCCTTGACTCCTTATATCAAAACCCAAACATGGCCACCCAAACATATTGTAGACTTGGTG
GGGGATACATGGCACAAGCTCCCGATCACGCAGATCTTTGAGATTCCTGAATCAATGGATCCGTCAGAAA
TATTGGATGACAAATCACATTCTTTCACCAGAACGAGACTAGCTTCTTGGCTGTCAGAAAACCGAGGGGG
GCCTGTTCCTAGCGAAAAAGTTATTATCACGGCCCTGTCTAAGCCGCCTGTCAATCCCCGAGAGTTTCTG
AGGTCTATAGACCTCGGAGGATTGCCAGATGAAGACTTGATAATTGGCCTCAAGCCAAAGGAACGGGAAT
TGAAGATTGAAGGTCGATTCTTTGCTCTAATGTCATGGAATCTAAGATTGTATTTTGTCATCACTGAAAA
ACTCTTGGCCAACTACATCTTGCCACTTTTTGACGCGCTGACTATGACAGACAACCTGAACAAGGTGTTT
AAAAAGCTGATCGACAGGGTCACCGGGCAAGGGCTTTTGGACTATTCAAGGGTCACATATGCATTTCACC
TGGACTATGAAAAGTGGAACAACCATCAAAGATTAGAGTCAACAGAGGATGTATTTTCTGTCCTAGATCA
AGTGTTTGGATTGAAGAGAGTGTTTTCTAGAACACACGAGTTTTTTCAAAAGGCCTGGATCTATTATTCA
GACAGATCAGACCTCATCGGGTTACGGGAGGATCAAATATACTGCTTAGATGCGTCCAACGGCCCAACCT
GTTGGAATGGCCAGGATGGCGGGCTAGAAGGCTTACGGCAGAAGGGCTGGAGTCTAGTCAGCTTATTGAT
GATAGATAGAGAATCTCAAATCAGGAACACAAGAACCAAAATACTAGCTCAAGGAGACAACCAGGTTTTA
TGTCCGACATACATGTTGTCGCCAGGGCTATCTCAAGAGGGGCTCCTCTATGAATTGGAGAGAATATCAA
GGAATGCACTTTCGATATACAGAGCCGTCGAGGAAGGGGCATCTAAGCTAGGGCTGATCATCAAGAAAGA
AGAGACCATGTGTAGTTATGACTTCCTCATCTATGGAAAAACCCCTTTGTTTAGAGGTAACATATTGGTG
CCTGAGTCCAAAAGATGGGCCAGAGTCTCTTGCGTCTCTAATGACCAAATAGTCAACCTCGCCAATATAA
TGTCGACAGTGTCCACCAATGCGCTAACAGTGGCACAACACTCTCAATCTTTGATCAAACCGATGAGGGA
TTTTCTGCTCATGTCAGTACAGGCAGTCTTTCACTACCTGCTATTTAGCCCAATCTTAAAGGGAAGAGTT
TACAAGATTCTGAGCGCTGAAGGGGAGAGCTTTCTCCTAGCCATGTCAAGGATAATCTATCTAGATCCTT
CTTTGGGAGGGATATCTGGAATGTCCCTCGGAAGATTCCATATACGACAGTTCTCAGACCCTGTCTCTGA
AGGGTTATCCTTCTGGAGAGAGATCTGGTTAAGCTCCCAAGAGTCCTGGATTCACGCGTTGTGTCAAGAG
GCTGGAAACCCAGATCTTGGAGAGAGAACACTCGAGAGCTTCACTCGCCTTCTAGAAGATCCGACCACCT
TAAATATCAGAGGAGGGGCCAGTCCTACCATTCTACTCAAGGATGCAATCAGAAAGGCTTTATATGACGA
GGTGGACAAGGTGGAAAATTCAGAGTTTCGAGAGGCAATCCTGTTGTCCAAGACCCATAGAGATAATTTT
ATACTCTTCTTAATATCTGTTGAGCCTCTGTTTCCTCGATTTCTCAGTGAGCTATTCAGTTCGTCTTTTT
TGGGAATCCCCGAGTCAATCATTGGATTGATACAAAACTCCCGAACGATAAGAAGGCAGTTTAGAAAGAG
TCTCTCAAAAACTTTAGAAGAATCCTTCTACAACTCAGAGATCCACGGGATTAGTCGGATGACCCAGACA
CCTCAGAGGGTTGGGGGGGTGTGGCCTTGCTCTTCAGAGAGGGCAGATCTACTTAGGGAGATCTCTTGGG
GAAGAAAAGTGGTAGGCACGACAGTTCCTCACCCTTCTGAGATGTTGGGATTACTTCCCAAGTCCTCTAT
TTCTTGCACTTGTGGAGCAACAGGAGGAGGCAATCCTAGAGTTTCTGTATCAGTACTCCCGTCCTTTGAT
CAGTCATTTTTTTCACGAGGCCCCCTAAAGGGATACTTGGGCTCGTCCACCTCTATGTCGACCCAGCTAT
TCCATGCATGGGAAAAAGTCACTAATGTTCATGTGGTGAAGAGAGCTCTATCGTTAAAAGAATCTATAAA
CTGGTTCATTACTAGAGATTCCAACTTGGCTCAAGCTCTAATTAGGAACATTATGTCTCTGACAGGCCCT
GATTTCCCTCTAGAGGAGGCCCCTGTCTTCAAAAGGACGGGGTCAGCCTTGCATAGGTTCAAGTCTGCCA
GATACAGCGAAGGAGGGTATTCTTCTGTCTGCCCGAACCTCCTCTCTCATATTTCTGTTAGTACAGACAC
CATGTCTGATTTGACCCAAGACGGGAAGAACTACGATTTCATGTTCCAGCCATTGATGCTTTATGCACAG
ACATGGACATCAGAGCTGGTACAGAGAGACACAAGGCTAAGAGACTCTACGTTTCATTGGCACCTCCGAT
GCAACAGGTGTGTGAGACCCATTGACGACGTGACCCTGGAGACCTCTCAGATCTTCGAGTTTCCGGATGT
GTCGAAAAGAATATCCAGAATGGTTTCTGGGGCTGTGCCTCACTTCCAGAGGCTTCCCGATATCCGTCTG
AGACCAGGAGATTTTGAATCTCTAAGCGGTAGAGAAAAGTCTCACCATATCGGATCAGCTCAGGGGCTCT
TATACTCAATCTTAGTGGCAATTCACGACTCAGGATACAATGATGGAACCATCTTCCCTGTCAACATATA
CGGCAAGGTTTCCCCTAGAGACTATTTGAGAGGGCTCGCAAGGGGAGTATTGATAGGATCCTCGATTTGC
TTCTTGACAAGAATGACAAATATCAATATTAATAGACCTCTTGAATTGGTCTCAGGGGTAATCTCATATA
TTCTCCTGAGGCTAGATAACCATCCCTCCTTGTACATAATGCTCAGAGAACCGTCTCTTAGAGGAGAGAT
ATTTTCTATCCCTCAGAAAATCCCCGCCGCTTATCCAACCACTATGAAAGAAGGCAACAGATCAATCTTG
TGTTATCTCCAACATGTGCTACGCTATGAGCGAGAGATAATCACGGCGTCTCCAGAGAATGACTGGCTAT
GGATCTTTTCAGACTTTAGAAGTGCCAAAATGACGTACCTATCCCTCATTACTTACCAGTCTCATCTTCT
ACTCCAGAGGGTTGAGAGAAACCTATCTAAGAGTATGAGAGATAACCTGCGACAATTGAGTTCTTTGATG
AGGCAGGTGCTGGGCGGGCACGGAGAAGATACCTTAGAGTCAGACGACAACATTCAACGACTGCTAAAAG
ACTCTTTACGAAGGACAAGATGGGTGGATCAAGAGGTGCGCCATGCAGCTAGAACCATGACTGGAGATTA
CAGCCCCAACAAGAAGGTGTCCCGTAAGGTAGGATGTTCAGAATGGGTCTGCTCTGCTCAACAGGTTGCA
GTCTCTACCTCAGCAAACCCGGCCCCTGTCTCGGAGCTTGACATAAGGGCCCTCTCTAAGAGGTTCCAGA
ACCCTTTGATCTCGGGCTTGAGAGTGGTTCAGTGGGCAACCGGTGCTCATTATAAGCTTAAGCCTATTCT
AGATGATCTCAATGTTTTCCCATCTCTCTGCCTTGTAGTTGGGGACGGGTCAGGGGGGATATCAAGGGCA
GTCCTCAACATGTTTCCAGATGCCAAGCTTGTGTTCAACAGTCTTTTAGAGGTGAATGACCTGATGGCTT
CCGGAACACATCCACTGCCTCCTTCAGCAATCATGAGGGGAGGAAATGATATCGTCTCCAGAGTGATAGA
TCTTGACTCAATCTGGGAAAAACCGTCCGACTTGAGAAACTTGGCAACCTGGAAATACTTCCAGTCAGTC
CAAAAGCAGGTCAACATGTCCTATGACCTCATTATTTGCGATGCAGAAGTTACTGACATTGCATCTATCA
ACCGGATCACCCTGTTAATGTCCGATTTTGCATTGTCTATAGATGGACCACTCTATTTGGTCTTCAAAAC
TTATGGGACTATGCTAGTAAATCCAAACTACAAGGCTATTCAACACCTGTCAAGAGCGTTCCCCTCGGTC
ACAGGGTTTATCACCCAAGTAACTTCGTCTTTTTCATCTGAGCTCTACCTCCGATTCTCCAAACGAGGGA
AGTTTTTCAGAGATGCTGAGTACTTGACCTCTTCCACCCTTCGAGAAATGAGCCTTGTGTTATTCAATTG
TAGCAGCCCCAAGAGTGAGATGCAGAGAGCTCGTTCCTTGAACTATCAGGATCTTGTGAGAGGATTTCCT
GAAGAAATCATATCAAATCCTTACAATGAGATGATCATAACTCTGATTGACAGTGATGTAGAATCTTTTC
TAGTCCACAAGATGGTTGATGATCTTGAGTTACAGAGGGGAACTCTGTCTAAAGTGGCTATCATTATAGC
CATCATGATAGTTTTCTCCAACAGAGTCTTCAACGTTTCCAAACCCCTAACTGACCCCTCGTTCTATCCA
CCGTCTGATCCCAAAATCCTGAGGCACTTCAACATATGTTGCAGTACTATGATGTATCTATCTACTGCTT
TAGGTGACGTCCCTAGCTTCGCAAGACTTCACGACCTGTATAACAGACCTATAACTTATTACTTCAGAAA
GCAAGTCATTCGAGGGAACGTTTATCTATCTTGGAGTTGGTCCAACGACACCTCAGTGTTCAAAAGGGTA
GCCTGTAATTCTAGCCTGAGTCTGTCATCTCACTGGATCAGGTTGATTTACAAGATAGTGAAGACTACCA
GACTCGTTGGCAGCATCAAGGATCTATCCAGAGAAGTGGAAAGACACCTTCATAGGTACAACAGGTGGAT
CACCCTAGAGGATATCAGATCTAGATCATCCCTACTAGACTACAGTTGCCTGTGAACCGGATACTCCTGG
AAGCCTGCCCATGCTAAGACTCTTGTGTGATGTATCTTGAAAAAAACAAGATCCTAAATCTGAACCTTTG
GTTGTTTGATTGTTTTTCTCATTTTTGTTGTTTATTTGTTAAGCGTGGGTCGGCATGGCATCTCCACCTC
CTCGCGGTCCGACCTGGGCATCCGAAGGAGGACGCACGTCCACTCGGATGGCTAAGGGAGAAGGGCGAAT
TCCAGCACACTGGCGGCCGTTACTAGTGGATCCGAGCTCGGTACCGAGCTCGGATCCACTAGTCCAGTGT
GGTGGAATTCTGCAGATATCCAGCACAGTGGCGGCCGCTCGAGTCTAGAGGGCCCGTTTAAACCCGCTGA
TCAGCCTCGACTGTGCCTTCTAGTTGCCAGCCATCTGTTGTTTGCCCCTCCCCCGTGCCTTCCTTGACCC
TGGAAGGTGCCACTCCCACTGTCCTTTCCTAATAAAATGAGGAAATTGCATCGCATTGTCTGAGTAGGTG
TCATTCTATTCTGGGGGGTGGGGTGGGGCAGGACAGCAAGGGGGAGGATTGGGAAGACAATAGCAGGCAT
GCTGGGGATGCGGTGGGCTCTATGGCTTCTGAGGCGGAAAGAACCAGCTGGGGCTCTAGGGGGTATCCCC
[124 nt withheld, positions 7841-7964]
C
[91 nt withheld, positions 7966-8056]
A
[49 nt withheld, positions 8058-8106]
CCTTTGACGTTGGAGTCCACGTTCTTT
[37 nt withheld, positions 8134-8170]
ACCCTATCTCGGTCTATTCTTTTGATTTATAAGGGATTTTGCCGATTTCGGCCTATTGGTTAAAAAATGA
GCTGATTTAACAAAAATTTAACGCGAATTAATTCTGTGGAATGTGTGTCAGTTAGGGTGTGGAAAGTCCC
CAGGCTCCCCAGCAGGCAGAAGTATGCAAAGCATGCATCTCAATTAGTCAGCAACCAGGTGTGGAAAGTC
CCCAGGCTCCCCAGCAGGCAGAAGTATGCAAAGCATGCATCTCAATTAGTCAGCAACCATAGTCCCGCCC
CTAACTCCGCCCATCCCGCCCCTAACTCCGCCCAGTTCCGCCCATTCTCCGCCCCATGGCTGACTAATTT
TTTTTATTTATGCAGAGGCCGAGGCCGCCTCTGCCTCTGAGCTATTCCAGAAGTAGTGAGGAGGCTTTTT
TGGAGGCCTAGGCTTTTGCAAAAAGCTCCCGGGAGCTTGTATATCCATTTTCGGATCTGATCAGCACGTG
TTGACAATTAATCATCGGCATAGTATATCGGCATAGTATAATACGACAAGGTGAGGAACTAAACCATGGC
CAAGTTGACCAGTGCCGTTCCGGTGCTCACCGCGCGCGACGTCGCCGGAGCGGTCGAGTTCTGGACCGAC
CGGCTCGGGTTCTCCCGGGACTTCGTGGAGGACGACTTCGCCGGTGTGGTCCGGGACGACGTGACCCTGT
TCATCAGCGCGGTCCAGGACCAGGTGGTGCCGGACAACACCCTGGCCTGGGTGTGGGTGCGCGGCCTGGA
CGAGCTGTACGCCGAGTGGTCGGAGGTCGTGTCCACGAACTTCCGGGACGCCTCCGGGCCGGCCATGACC
GAGATCGGCGAGCAGCCGTGGGGGCGGGAGTTCGCCCTGCGCGACCCGGCCGGCAACTGCGTGCACTTCG
TGGCCGAGGAGCAGGACTGACACGTGCTACGAGATTTCGATTCCACCGCCGCCTTCTATGAAAGGTTGGG
CTTCGGAATCGTTTTCCGGGACGCCGGCTGGATGATCCTCCAGCGCGGGGATCTCATGCTGGAGTTCTTC
GCCCACCCCAACTTGTTTATTGCAGCTTATAATGGTTACAAATAAAGCAATAGCATCACAAATTTCACAA
ATAAAGCATTTTTTTCACTGCATTCTAGTTGTGGTTTGTCCAAACTCATCAATGTATCTTATCATGTCTG
TATACCGTCGACCTCTAGCTAGAGCTTGGCGTAATCATGGTCATAGCTGTTTCCTGTGTGAAATTGTTAT
CCGCTCACAATTCCACACAACATACGAGCCGGAAGCATAAAGTGTAAAGCCTGGGGTGCCTAATGAGTGA
GCTAACTCACATTAATTGCGTTGCGCTCACTGCCCGCTTTCCAGTCGGGAAACCTGTCGTGCCAGCTGCA
TTAATGAATCGGCCAACGCGCGGGGAGAGGCGGTTTGCGTATTGGGCGCTCTTCCGCTTCCTCGCTCACT
GACTCGCTGCGCTCGGTCGTTCGGCTGCGGCGAGCGGTATCAGCTCACTCAAAGGCGGTAATACGGTTAT
CCACAGAATCAGGGGATAACGCAGGAAAGAACATGTGAGCAAAAGGCCAGCAAAAGGCCAGGAACCGTAA
AAAGGCCGCGTTGCTGGCGTTTTTCCATAGGCTCCGCCCCCCTGACGAGCATCACAAAAATCGACGCTCA
AGTCAGAGGTGGCGAAACCCGACAGGACTATAAAGATACCAGGCGTTTCCCCCTGGAAGCTCCCTCGTGC
GCTCTCCTGTTCCGACCCTGCCGCTTACCGGATACCTGTCCGCCTTTCTCCCTTCGGGAAGCGTGGCGCT
TTCTCATAGCTCACGCTGTAGGTATCTCAGTTCGGTGTAGGTCGTTCGCTCCAAGCTGGGCTGTGTGCAC
GAACCCCCCGTTCAGCCCGACCGCTGCGCCTTATCCGGTAACTATCGTCTTGAGTCCAACCCGGTAAGAC
ACGACTTATCGCCACTGGCAGCAGCCACTGGTAACAGGATTAGCAGAGCGAGGTATGTAGGCGGTGCTAC
AGAGTTCTTGAAGTGGTGGCCTAACTACGGCTACACTAGAAGAACAGTATTTGGTATCTGCGCTCTGCTG
AAGCCAGTTACCTTCGGAAAAAGAGTTGGTAGCTCTTGATCCGGCAAACAAACCACCGCTGGTAGCGGTG
GTTTTTTTGTTTGCAAGCAGCAGATTACGCGCAGAAAAAAAGGATCTCAAGAAGATCCTTTGATCTTTTC
TACGGGGTCTGACGCTCAGTGGAACGAAAACTCACGTTAAGGGATTTTGGTCATGAGATTATCAAAAAGG
ATCTTCACCTAGATCCTTTTAAATTAAAAATGAAGTTTTAAATCAATCTAAAGTATATATGAGTAAACTT
GGTCTGACAGTTACCAATGCTTAATCAGTGAGGCACCTATCTCAGCGATCTGTCTATTTCGTTCATCCAT
AGTTGCCTGACTCCCCGTCGTGTAGATAACTACGATACGGGAGGGCTTACCATCTGGCCCCAGTGCTGCA
ATGATACCGCGAGACCCACGCTCACCGGCTCCAGATTTATCAGCAATAAACCAGCCAGCCGGAAGGGCCG
AGCGCAGAAGTGGTCCTGCAACTTTATCCGCCTCCATCCAGTCTATTAATTGTTGCCGGGAAGCTAGAGT
AAGTAGTTCGCCAGTTAATAGTTTGCGCAACGTTGTTGCCATTGCTACAGGCATCGTGGTGTCACGCTCG
TCGTTTGGTATGGCTTCATTCAGCTCCGGTTCCCAACGATCAAGGCGAGTTACATGATCCCCCATGTTGT
GCAAAAAAGCGGTTAGCTCCTTCGGTCCTCCGATCGTTGTCAGAAGTAAGTTGGCCGCAGTGTTATCACT
CATGGTTATGGCAGCACTGCATAATTCTCTTACTGTCATGCCATCCGTAAGATGCTTTTCTGTGACTGGT
GAGTACTCAACCAAGTCATTCTGAGAATAGTGTATGCGGCGACCGAGTTGCTCTTGCCCGGCGTCAATAC
GGGATAATACCGCGCCACATAGCAGAACTTTAAAAGTGCTCATCATTGGAAAACGTTCTTCGGGGCGAAA
ACTCTCAAGGATCTTACCGCTGTTGAGATCCAGTTCGATGTAACCCACTCGTGCACCCAACTGATCTTCA
GCATCTTTTACTTTCACCAGCGTTTCTGGGTGAGCAAAAACAGGAAGGCAAAATGCCGCAAAAAAGGGAA
TAAGGGCGACACGGAAATGTTGAATACTCATACTCTTCCTTTTTCAATATTATTGAAGCATTTATCAGGG
TTATTGTCTCATGAGCGGATACATATTTGAATGTATTTAGAAAAATAAACAAATAGGGGTTCCGCGCACA
TTTCCCCGAAAAGTGCCACCTGACGTCGACGGATCGGGAGATCTCCCGATCCCCTATGGTGCACTCTCAG
TACAATCTGCTCTGATGCCGCATAGTTAAGCCAGTATCTGCTCCCTGCTTGTGTGTTGGAGGTCGCTGAG
TAGTGCGCGAGCAAAATTTAAGCTACAACAAGGCAAGGCTTGACCGACAATTGCATGAAGAATCTGCTTA
GGGTTAGGCGTTTTGCGCTGCTTCGCGATGTACGGGCCAGATATACGCGTTGACATTGATTATTGACTAG
TTATTAATAGTAATCAATTACGGGGTCATTAGTTCATAGCCCATATATGGAGTTCCGCGTTACATAACTT
ACGGTAAATGGCCCGCCTGGCTGACCGCCCAACGACCCCCGCCCATTGACGTCAATAATGACGTATGTTC
CCATAGTAACGCCAATAGGGACTTTCCATTGACGTCAATGGGTGGAGTATTTACGGTAAACTGCCCACTT
GGCAGTACATCAAGTGTATCATATGCCAAGTACGCCCCCTATTGACGTCAATGACGGTAAATGGCCCGCC
TGGCATTATGCCCAGTACATGACCTTATGGGACTTTCCTACTTGGCAGTACATCTACGTATTAGTCATCG
CTATTACCATGGTGATGCGGTTTTGGCAGTACATCAATGGGCGTGGATAGCGGTTTGACTCACGGGGATT
TCCAAGTCTCCACCCCATTGACGTCAATGGGAGTTTGTTTTGGCACCAAAATCAACGGGACTTTCCAAAA
TGTCGTAACAACTCCGCCCCATTGACGCAAATGGGCGGTAGGCGTGTACGGTGGGAGGTCTATATAAGCA
GAGCTCTCTGGCTAACTAGAGAACCCACTGCTTACTGGCTTATCGAAATTAATACGACTCACTATAGGGA
GACCCAAGCTGGCTAGATTAAGCGTCTGATGAGTCCGTGAGGACGAAACCCGGAGTCCCGGGTCACGCTT
AACAACCAGATCAAAGAAAAAACAGACATTGTCAATTGCAAAGCAAAAATGTAACACCCCTACAATGGAT
GCCGACAAGATTGTATTCAAAGTCAATAATCAGGTGGTCTCTTTGAAGCCTGAGATTATCGTGGATCAAT
ATGAGTACAAGTACCCTGCCATCAAAGATTTGAAAAAGCCCTGTATAACCCTAGGAAAGGCTCCCGATTT
AAATAAAGCATACAAGTCAGTTTTGTCAGGCATGAGCGCCGCCAAACTTAATCCTGACGATGTATGTTCC
TATTTGGCAGCGGCAATGCAGTTTTTTGAGGGGACATGTCCGGAAGACTGGACCAGCTATGGAATTGTGA
TTGCACGAAAAGGAGATAAGATCACCCCAGGTTCTCTGGTGGAGATAAAACGTACTGATGTAGAAGGGAA
TTGGGCTCTGACAGGAGGCATGGAACTGACAAGAGACCCCACTGTCCCTGAGCATGCGTCCTTAGTCGGT
CTTCTCTTGAGTCTGTATAGGTTGAGCAAAATATCCGGGCAAAACACTGGTAACTATAAGACAAACATTG
CAGACAGGATAGAGCAGATTTTTGAGACAGCCCCTTTTGTTAAAATCGTGGAACACCATACTCTAATGAC
AACTCACAAAATGTGTGCTAATTGGAGTACTATACCAAACTTCAGATTTTTGGCCGGAACCTATGACATG
TTTTTCTCCCGGATTGAGCATCTATATTCAGCAATCAGAGTGGGCACAGTTGTCACTGCTTATGAAGACT
GTTCAGGACTGGTATCATTTACTGGGTTCATAAAACAAATCAATCTCACCGCTAGAGAGGCAATACTATA
TTTCTTCCACAAGAACTTTGAGGAAGAGATAAGAAGAATGTTTGAGCCAGGGCAGGAGACAGCTGTTCCT
CACTCTTATTTCATCCACTTCCGTTCACTAGGCTTGAGTGGGAAATCTCCTTATTCATCAAATGCTGTTG
GTCACGTGTTCAATCTCATTCACTTTGTAGGATGCTATATGGGTCAAGTCAGATCCCTAAATGCAACGGT
TATTGCTGCATGTGCTCCTCATGAAATGTCTGTTCTAGGGGGCTATCTGGGAGAGGAATTCTTCGGGAAA
GGGACATTTGAAAGAAGATTCTTCAGAGATGAGAAAGAACTTCAAGAATACGAGGCGGCTGAACTGACAA
AGACTGACGTAGCACTGGCAGATGATGGAACTGTCAACTCTGACGACGAGGACTACTTTTCAGGTGAAAC
CAGAAGTCCGGAGGCTGTTTATACTCGAATCATGATGAATGGAGGTCGACTAAAGAGATCTCACATACGG
AGATATGTCTCAGTCAGTTCCAATCATCAAGCCCGTCCAAACTCATTCGCCGAGTTTCTAAACAAGACAT
ATTCGAGTGACTCAGGTTCCGGAGAGAACCTCTACTTCCAATCGGGATCCGGTAGCCATGGCTTCCCGCC
GGAGGTGGAGGAGCAGGATGATGGCACGCTGCCCATGTCTTGTGCCCAGGAGAGCGGGATGGACCGTCAC
CCTGCAGCCTGTGCTTCTGCTAGGATCAATGTGTAAGAAGTTGAATAACAAAATGCCGGAAATCTACGGA
TTGTGTATATCCATCATGAAAAAAACTAACACCCCTCCTTTCGAACCATCCCAAACATGAGCAAGATCTT
TGTCAATCCTAGTGCTATTAGAGCCGGTCTGGCCGATCTTGAGATGGCTGAAGAAACTGTTGATCTGATC
AATAGAAATATCGAAGACAATCAGGCTCATCTCCAAGGGGAACCCATAGAGGTGGACAATCTCCCTGAGG
ATATGGGGCGACTTCACCTGGATGATGGAAAATCGCCCAACCATGGTGAGATAGCCAAGGTGGGAGAAGG
CAAGTATCGAGAGGACTTTCAGATGGATGAAGGAGAGGATCCTAGCTTCCTGTTCCAGTCATACCTGGAA
AATGTTGGAGTCCAAATAGTCAGACAAATGAGGTCAGGAGAGAGATTTCTCAAGATATGGTCACAGACCG
TAGAAGAGATTATATCCTATGTCGCGGTCAACTTTCCCAACCCTCCAGGAAAGTCTTCAGAGGATAAATC
AACCCAGACTACTGGCCGAGAGCTCAAGAAGGAGACAACACCCACTCCTTCTCAGAGAGAAAGCCAATCA
TCGAAAGCCAGGATGGCGGCTCAAATTGCTTCTGGCCCTCCAGCCCTTGAATGGTCGGCTACCAATGAAG
AGGATGATCTATCAGTGGAGGCTGAGATCGCTCACCAGATTGCAGAAAGTTTCTCCAAAAAATATAAGTT
TCCCTCTCGATCCTCAGGGATACTCTTGTATAATTTTGAGCAATTGAAAATGAACCTTGATGATATAGTT
AAAGAGGCAAAAAATGTACCAGGTGTGACCCGTTTAGCCCATGACGGGTCCAAACTCCCCCTAAGATGTG
TACTGGGATGGGTCGCTTTGGCCAACTCTAAGAAATTCCAGTTGTTAGTCGAATCCGACAAGCTGAGTAA
AATCATGCAAGATGACTTGAATCGCTATACATCTTGCTAACCGAACCTCTCCCCTCAGTCCCTCTAGACA
ATAAAATCCGAGATGTCCCAAAGTCAACATGAAAAAAACAGGCAACACCACTGATAAATCGATGAACCTC
CTACGTAAGATAGTGAAAAACCGCAGGGACGAGGACACTCAAAAATCCTCTCCCGCGTCAGCCCCTCTGG
ATGACGATGACTTGTGGCTTCCACCCCCTGAATACGTCCCGCTGAAAGAACTTACAGGCAAGAAGAACAT
GAGGAACTTTTGTATCAACGGAAGGGTTAAAGTGTGTAGCCCGAATGGTTACTCGTTCAGGATCCTGCGG
CACATTCTGAAATCATTCGACGAGATATATTCTGGGAATCATAGGATGATCGGGTTAGTCAAAGTGGTTA
TTGGACTGGCTTTGTCAGGATCTCCAGTCCCTGAGGGCCTGAACTGGGTATACAAATTGAGGAGAACCTT
TATCTTCCAGTGGGCTGATTCCAGGGGCCCTCTTGAAGGGGAGGAGTTGGAATACTCTCAGGAGATCACT
TGGGATGATGATACTGAGTTCGTCGGATTGCAAATAAGAGTGATTGCAAAACAGTGTCATATCCAGGGCA
GAGTCTGGTGTATCAACATGAACCCGAGAGCATGTCAACTATGGTCTGACATGTCTCTTCAGACACAAAG
GTCCGAAGAGGACAAAGATTCCTCTCTGCTTCTAGAATAACGTACGTCAGATTATATCCCGCAAATTTAT
CACTTGTTTACCTCTGGAGGAGAGAACATATGGGCTCAACTCCAACCCTTGGGAGCAATATAACAAAAAA
CATGTTATGGTGCCATTAAACCGCTGCATTTCATCAAAGTCAAGTTGATTACCTTTACATTTTGATCCTC
TTGGATGTGAAAAAAACTATTAACATCCCTCAAAGGACCTGCAGGTACGCCACC
